>Addgene plasmid #159932 | pX330_gRNA_IG-DMR-2 | addgene full sequence | sequence record 316114 | Addgene Partial NGS Result
GAGGGCCTATTTCCCATGATTCCTTCATATTTGCATATACGATACAAGGCTGTTAGAGAGATAATTGGAA
TTAATTTGACTGTAAACACAAAGATATTAGTACAAAATACGTGACGTAGAAAGTAATAATTTCTTGGGTA
GTTTGCAGTTTTAAAATTATGTTTTAAAATGGACTATCATATGCTTACCGTAACTTGAAAGTATTTCGAT
TTCTTGGCTTTATATATCTTGTGGAAAGGACGAAACACCCTGCTTAGAGGTACTACGCTGTTTTAGAGCT
AGAAATAGCAAGTTAAAATAAGGCTAGTCCGTTATCAACTTGAAAAAGTGGCACCGAGTCGGTGCTTTTT
TGTTTTAGAGCTAGAAATAGCAAGTTAAAATAAGGCTAGTCCGTTTTTAGCGCGTGCGCCAATTCTGCAG
ACAAATGGCTCTAGAGGTACCCGTTACATAACTTACGGTAAATGGCCCGCCTGGCTGACCGCCCAACGAC
CCCCGCCCATTGACGTCAATAGTAACGCCAATAGGGACTTTCCATTGACGTCAATGGGTGGAGTATTTAC
GGTAAACTGCCCACTTGGCAGTACATCAAGTGTATCATATGCCAAGTACGCCCCCTATTGACGTCAATGA
CGGTAAATGGCCCGCCTGGCATTGTGCCCAGTACATGACCTTATGGGACTTTCCTACTTGGCAGTACATC
TACGTATTAGTCATCGCTATTACCATGGTCGAGGTGAGCCCCACGTTCTGCTTCACTCTCCCCATCTCCC
CCCCCTCCCCACCCCCAATTTTGTATTTATTTATTTTTTAATTATTTTGTGCAGCGATGGGGGCGGGGCG
AGGCGGAGAGGTGCGGCGGCAGCCAATCAGAGCGGCGCGCTCCGAAAGTTTCCTTTTATGGCGAGGCGGC
GGCGGCGGCGGCCCTATAAAAAGCGAAGCGCGCGGCGGGCGGGAGTCGCTGCGCGCTGCCTTCGCCCCGT
GCCCCGCTCCGCCGCCGCCTCGCGCCGCCCGCCCCGGCTCTGACTGACCGCGTTACTCCCACAGGTGAGC
GGGCGGGACGGCCCTTCTCCTCCGGGCTGTAATTAGCTGAGCAAGAGGTAAGGGTTTAAGGGATGGTTGG
TTGGTGGGGTATTAATGTTTAATTACCTGGAGCACCTGCCTGAAATCACTTTTTTTCAGGTTGGACCGGT
GCCACCATGGACTATAAGGACCACGACGGAGACTACAAGGATCATGATATTGATTACAAAGACGATGACG
ATAAGATGGCCCCAAAGAAGAAGCGGAAGGTCGGTATCCACGGAGTCCCAGCAGCCGACAAGAAGTACAG
CATCGGCCTGGACATCGGCACCAACTCTGTGGGCTGGGCCGTGATCACCGACGAGTACAAGGTGCCCAGC
AAGAAATTCAAGGTGCTGGGCAACACCGACCGGCACAGCATCAAGAAGAACCTGATCGGAGCCCTGCTGT
TCGACAGCGGCGAAACAGCCGAGGCCACCCGGCTGAAGAGAACCGCCAGAAGAAGATACACCAGACGGAA
GAACCGGATCTGCTATCTGCAAGAGATCTTCAGCAACGAGATGGCCAAGGTGGACGACAGCTTCTTCCAC
AGACTGGAAGAGTCCTTCCTGGTGGAAGAGGATAAGAAGCACGAGCGGCACCCCATCTTCGGCAACATCG
TGGACGAGGTGGCCTACCACGAGAAGTACCCCACCATCTACCACCTGAGAAAGAAACTGGTGGACAGCAC
CGACAAGGCCGACCTGCGGCTGATCTATCTGGCCCTGGCCCACATGATCAAGTTCCGGGGCCACTTCCTG
ATCGAGGGCGACCTGAACCCCGACAACAGCGACGTGGACAAGCTGTTCATCCAGCTGGTGCAGACCTACA
ACCAGCTGTTCGAGGAAAACCCCATCAACGCCAGCGGCGTGGACGCCAAGGCCATCCTGTCTGCCAGACT
GAGCAAGAGCAGACGGCTGGAAAATCTGATCGCCCAGCTGCCCGGCGAGAAGAAGAATGGCCTGTTCGGA
AACCTGATTGCCCTGAGCCTGGGCCTGACCCCCAACTTCAAGAGCAACTTCGACCTGGCCGAGGATGCCA
AACTGCAGCTGAGCAAGGACACCTACGACGACGACCTGGACAACCTGCTGGCCCAGATCGGCGACCAGTA
CGCCGACCTGTTTCTGGCCGCCAAGAACCTGTCCGACGCCATCCTGCTGAGCGACATCCTGAGAGTGAAC
ACCGAGATCACCAAGGCCCCCCTGAGCGCCTCTATGATCAAGAGATACGACGAGCACCACCAGGACCTGA
CCCTGCTGAAAGCTCTCGTGCGGCAGCAGCTGCCTGAGAAGTACAAAGAGATTTTCTTCGACCAGAGCAA
GAACGGCTACGCCGGCTACATTGACGGCGGAGCCAGCCAGGAAGAGTTCTACAAGTTCATCAAGCCCATC
CTGGAAAAGATGGACGGCACCGAGGAACTGCTCGTGAAGCTGAACAGAGAGGACCTGCTGCGGAAGCAGC
GGACCTTCGACAACGGCAGCATCCCCCACCAGATCCACCTGGGAGAGCTGCACGCCATTCTGCGGCGGCA
GGAAGATTTTTACCCATTCCTGAAGGACAACCGGGAAAAGATCGAGAAGATCCTGACCTTCCGCATCCCC
TACTACGTGGGCCCTCTGGCCAGGGGAAACAGCAGATTCGCCTGGATGACCAGAAAGAGCGAGGAAACCA
TCACCCCCTGGAACTTCGAGGAAGTGGTGGACAAGGGCGCTTCCGCCCAGAGCTTCATCGAGCGGATGAC
CAACTTCGATAAGAACCTGCCCAACGAGAAGGTGCTGCCCAAGCACAGCCTGCTGTACGAGTACTTCACC
GTGTATAACGAGCTGACCAAAGTGAAATACGTGACCGAGGGAATGAGAAAGCCCGCCTTCCTGAGCGGCG
AGCAGAAAAAGGCCATCGTGGACCTGCTGTTCAAGACCAACCGGAAAGTGACCGTGAAGCAGCTGAAAGA
GGACTACTTCAAGAAAATCGAGTGCTTCGACTCCGTGGAAATCTCCGGCGTGGAAGATCGGTTCAACGCC
TCCCTGGGCACATACCACGATCTGCTGAAAATTATCAAGGACAAGGACTTCCTGGACAATGAGGAAAACG
AGGACATTCTGGAAGATATCGTGCTGACCCTGACACTGTTTGAGGACAGAGAGATGATCGAGGAACGGCT
GAAAACCTATGCCCACCTGTTCGACGACAAAGTGATGAAGCAGCTGAAGCGGCGGAGATACACCGGCTGG
GGCAGGCTGAGCCGGAAGCTGATCAACGGCATCCGGGACAAGCAGTCCGGCAAGACAATCCTGGATTTCC
TGAAGTCCGACGGCTTCGCCAACAGAAACTTCATGCAGCTGATCCACGACGACAGCCTGACCTTTAAAGA
GGACATCCAGAAAGCCCAGGTGTCCGGCCAGGGCGATAGCCTGCACGAGCACATTGCCAATCTGGCCGGC
AGCCCCGCCATTAAGAAGGGCATCCTGCAGACAGTGAAGGTGGTGGACGAGCTCGTGAAAGTGATGGGCC
GGCACAAGCCCGAGAACATCGTGATCGAAATGGCCAGAGAGAACCAGACCACCCAGAAGGGACAGAAGAA
CAGCCGCGAGAGAATGAAGCGGATCGAAGAGGGCATCAAAGAGCTGGGCAGCCAGATCCTGAAAGAACAC
CCCGTGGAAAACACCCAGCTGCAGAACGAGAAGCTGTACCTGTACTACCTGCAGAATGGGCGGGATATGT
ACGTGGACCAGGAACTGGACATCAACCGGCTGTCCGACTACGATGTGGACCATATCGTGCCTCAGAGCTT
TCTGAAGGACGACTCCATCGACAACAAGGTGCTGACCAGAAGCGACAAGAACCGGGGCAAGAGCGACAAC
GTGCCCTCCGAAGAGGTCGTGAAGAAGATGAAGAACTACTGGCGGCAGCTGCTGAACGCCAAGCTGATTA
CCCAGAGAAAGTTCGACAATCTGACCAAGGCCGAGAGAGGCGGCCTGAGCGAACTGGATAAGGCCGGCTT
CATCAAGAGACAGCTGGTGGAAACCCGGCAGATCACAAAGCACGTGGCACAGATCCTGGACTCCCGGATG
AACACTAAGTACGACGAGAATGACAAGCTGATCCGGGAAGTGAAAGTGATCACCCTGAAGTCCAAGCTGG
TGTCCGATTTCCGGAAGGATTTCCAGTTTTACAAAGTGCGCGAGATCAACAACTACCACCACGCCCACGA
CGCCTACCTGAACGCCGTCGTGGGAACCGCCCTGATCAAAAAGTACCCTAAGCTGGAAAGCGAGTTCGTG
TACGGCGACTACAAGGTGTACGACGTGCGGAAGATGATCGCCAAGAGCGAGCAGGAAATCGGCAAGGCTA
CCGCCAAGTACTTCTTCTACAGCAACATCATGAACTTTTTCAAGACCGAGATTACCCTGGCCAACGGCGA
GATCCGGAAGCGGCCTCTGATCGAGACAAACGGCGAAACCGGGGAGATCGTGTGGGATAAGGGCCGGGAT
TTTGCCACCGTGCGGAAAGTGCTGAGCATGCCCCAAGTGAATATCGTGAAAAAGACCGAGGTGCAGACAG
GCGGCTTCAGCAAAGAGTCTATCCTGCCCAAGAGGAACAGCGATAAGCTGATCGCCAGAAAGAAGGACTG
GGACCCTAAGAAGTACGGCGGCTTCGACAGCCCCACCGTGGCCTATTCTGTGCTGGTGGTGGCCAAAGTG
GAAAAGGGCAAGTCCAAGAAACTGAAGAGTGTGAAAGAGCTGCTGGGGATCACCATCATGGAAAGAAGCA
GCTTCGAGAAGAATCCCATCGACTTTCTGGAAGCCAAGGGCTACAAAGAAGTGAAAAAGGACCTGATCAT
CAAGCTGCCTAAGTACTCCCTGTTCGAGCTGGAAAACGGCCGGAAGAGAATGCTGGCCTCTGCCGGCGAA
CTGCAGAAGGGAAACGAACTGGCCCTGCCCTCCAAATATGTGAACTTCCTGTACCTGGCCAGCCACTATG
AGAAGCTGAAGGGCTCCCCCGAGGATAATGAGCAGAAACAGCTGTTTGTGGAACAGCACAAGCACTACCT
GGACGAGATCATCGAGCAGATCAGCGAGTTCTCCAAGAGAGTGATCCTGGCCGACGCTAATCTGGACAAA
GTGCTGTCCGCCTACAACAAGCACCGGGATAAGCCCATCAGAGAGCAGGCCGAGAATATCATCCACCTGT
TTACCCTGACCAATCTGGGAGCCCCTGCCGCCTTCAAGTACTTTGACACCACCATCGACCGGAAGAGGTA
CACCAGCACCAAAGAGGTGCTGGACGCCACCCTGATCCACCAGAGCATCACCGGCCTGTACGAGACACGG
ATCGACCTGTCTCAGCTGGGAGGCGACAAAAGGCCGGCGGCCACGAAAAAGGCCGGCCAGGCAAAAAAGA
AAAAGTAAGAATTCCTAGAGCTCGCTGATCAGCCTCGACTGTGCCTTCTAGTTGCCAGCCATCTGTTGTT
TGCCCCTCCCCCGTGCCTTCCTTGACCCTGGAAGGTGCCACTCCCACTGTCCTTTCCTAATAAAATGAGG
AAATTGCATCGCATTGTCTGAGTAGGTGTCATTCTATTCTGGGGGGTGGGGTGGGGCAGGACAGCAAGGG
GGAGGATTGGGAAGAGAATAGCAGGCATGCTGGGGAGCGGCCGCAGGAACCCCTAGTGATGGAGTTGGCC
ACTCCCTCTCTGCGCGCTCGCTCGCTCACTGAGGCCGGGCGACCAAAGGTCGCCCGACGCCCGGGCTTTG
CCCGGGCGGCCTCAGTGAGCGAGCGAGCGCGCAGCTGCCTGCAGGGGCGCCTGATGCGGTATTTTCTCCT
TACGCATCTGTGCGGTATTTCACACCGCATA
[95 nt withheld, positions 5912-6006]
T
[46 nt withheld, positions 6008-6053]
C
[141 nt withheld, positions 6055-6195]
CCTTTGACGTTGGAGTCCACGTTCTTT
[37 nt withheld, positions 6223-6259]
ACTCTATCTCGGGCTATTCTTTTGATTTATAAGGGATTTTGCCGATTTCGGTCTATTGGTTAAAAAATGA
GCTGATTTAACAAAAATTTAACGCGAATTTTAACAAAATATTAACGTTTACAATTTTATGGTGCACTCTC
AGTACAATCTGCTCTGATGCCGCATAGTTAAGCCAGCCCCGACACCCGCCAACACCCGCTGACGCGCCCT
GACGGGCTTGTCTGCTCCCGGCATCCGCTTACAGACAAGCTGTGACCGTCTCCGGGAGCTGCATGTGTCA
GAGGTTTTCACCGTCATCACCGAAACGCGCGAGACGAAAGGGCCTCGTGATACGCCTATTTTTATAGGTT
AATGTCATGATAATAATGGTTTCTTAGACGTCAGGTGGCACTTTTCGGGGAAATGTGCGCGGAACCCCTA
TTTGTTTATTTTTCTAAATACATTCAAATATGTATCCGCTCATGAGACAATAACCCTGATAAATGCTTCA
ATAATATTGAAAAAGGAAGAGTATGAGTATTCAACATTTCCGTGTCGCCCTTATTCCCTTTTTTGCGGCA
TTTTGCCTTCCTGTTTTTGCTCACCCAGAAACGCTGGTGAAAGTAAAAGATGCTGAAGATCAGTTGGGTG
CACGAGTGGGTTACATCGAACTGGATCTCAACAGCGGTAAGATCCTTGAGAGTTTTCGCCCCGAAGAACG
TTTTCCAATGATGAGCACTTTTAAAGTTCTGCTATGTGGCGCGGTATTATCCCGTATTGACGCCGGGCAA
GAGCAACTCGGTCGCCGCATACACTATTCTCAGAATGACTTGGTTGAGTACTCACCAGTCACAGAAAAGC
ATCTTACGGATGGCATGACAGTAAGAGAATTATGCAGTGCTGCCATAACCATGAGTGATAACACTGCGGC
CAACTTACTTCTGACAACGATCGGAGGACCGAAGGAGCTAACCGCTTTTTTGCACAACATGGGGGATCAT
GTAACTCGCCTTGATCGTTGGGAACCGGAGCTGAATGAAGCCATACCAAACGACGAGCGTGACACCACGA
TGCCTGTAGCAATGGCAACAACGTTGCGCAAACTATTAACTGGCGAACTACTTACTCTAGCTTCCCGGCA
ACAATTAATAGACTGGATGGAGGCGGATAAAGTTGCAGGACCACTTCTGCGCTCGGCCCTTCCGGCTGGC
TGGTTTATTGCTGATAAATCTGGAGCCGGTGAGCGTGGAAGCCGCGGTATCATTGCAGCACTGGGGCCAG
ATGGTAAGCCCTCCCGTATCGTAGTTATCTACACGACGGGGAGTCAGGCAACTATGGATGAACGAAATAG
ACAGATCGCTGAGATAGGTGCCTCACTGATTAAGCATTGGTAACTGTCAGACCAAGTTTACTCATATATA
CTTTAGATTGATTTAAAACTTCATTTTTAATTTAAAAGGATCTAGGTGAAGATCCTTTTTGATAATCTCA
TGACCAAAATCCCTTAACGTGAGTTTTCGTTCCACTGAGCGTCAGACCCCGTAGAAAAGATCAAAGGATC
TTCTTGAGATCCTTTTTTTCTGCGCGTAATCTGCTGCTTGCAAACAAAAAAACCACCGCTACCAGCGGTG
GTTTGTTTGCCGGATCAAGAGCTACCAACTCTTTTTCCGAAGGTAACTGGCTTCAGCAGAGCGCAGATAC
CAAATACTGTTCTTCTAGTGTAGCCGTAGTTAGGCCACCACTTCAAGAACTCTGTAGCACCGCCTACATA
CCTCGCTCTGCTAATCCTGTTACCAGTGGCTGCTGCCAGTGGCGATAAGTCGTGTCTTACCGGGTTGGAC
TCAAGACGATAGTTACCGGATAAGGCGCAGCGGTCGGGCTGAACGGGGGGTTCGTGCACACAGCCCAGCT
TGGAGCGAACGACCTACACCGAACTGAGATACCTACAGCGTGAGCTATGAGAAAGCGCCACGCTTCCCGA
AGGGAGAAAGGCGGACAGGTATCCGGTAAGCGGCAGGGTCGGAACAGGAGAGCGCACGAGGGAGCTTCCA
GGGGGAAACGCCTGGTATCTTTATAGTCCTGTCGGGTTTCGCCACCTCTGACTTGAGCGTCGATTTTTGT
GATGCTCGTCAGGGGGGCGGAGCCTATGGAAAAACGCCAGCAACGCGGCCTTTTTACGGTTCCTGGCCTT
TTGCTGGCCTTTTGCTCACATGT
Features (pLannotate 1.2.2; 19 found; start..end, strand, type, name):
      1..241     +  promoter       U6 promoter: RNA polymerase III promoter for human U6 snRNA
    270..345     +  misc_RNA       gRNA scaffold: guide RNA scaffold for the Streptococcus pyogenes CRISPR/Cas9 system
    352..395     +  misc_RNA       gRNA scaffold (fragment): guide RNA scaffold for the Streptococcus pyogenes CRISPR/Cas9 system
    442..727     +  enhancer       CMV enhancer: human cytomegalovirus immediate early enhancer; contains an 18-bp deletion relative to the standard CMV enhancer
    729..838     +  promoter       chicken β-actin promoter (fragment): contains a 21-bp deletion relative to the standard chicken β-actin promoter
    830..951     +  promoter       chicken β-actin promoter (fragment): contains a 21-bp deletion relative to the standard chicken β-actin promoter
    952..1179    +  intron         hybrid intron: hybrid between chicken β-actin (CBA) and minute virus of mice (MMV) introns (Gray et al., 2011)
   1317..2918    +  CDS            Cas9(N): N-terminal portion of Streptococcus pyogenes Cas9 (Zetsche et al., 2015)
   2919..5417    +  CDS            Cas9(C): C-terminal portion of Streptococcus pyogenes Cas9 (Zetsche et al., 2015)
   5418..5465    +  CDS            nucleoplasmin NLS: bipartite nuclear localization signal from nucleoplasmin
   5499..5610    +  polyA_signal   bGH poly(A) signal: bovine growth hormone polyadenylation signal
   5715..5855    +  repeat_region  AAV2 ITR: inverted terminal repeat of adeno-associated virus serotype 2 inverted
   5860..5911    -  misc_feature   bom (fragment): basis of mobility region from pBR322
   5930..6385    +  rep_origin     f1 ori (sequence partly withheld): f1 bacteriophage origin of replication; arrow indicates direction of (+) strand synthesis
   6386..6435    -  misc_feature   bom (fragment): basis of mobility region from pBR322
   6537..6572    -  CDS            rop (fragment): Rop protein, which maintains plasmids at low copy number; rop
   6667..6771    +  promoter       AmpR promoter: bla
   6772..7632    +  CDS            AmpR: β-lactamase; bla; confers resistance to ampicillin, carbenicillin, and related antibiotics
   7803..8391    +  rep_origin     ori: high-copy-number ColE1/pMB1/pBR322/pUC origin of replication
