[The description below was written by a language model from this plasmid's Addgene catalogue record and pLannotate feature annotations shown in this document.]
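Description:
pX330_gRNA_IG-DMR-2 is an all-in-one CRISPR/Cas9 plasmid for transient expression in mammalian cells, built on the pX330-U6-Chimeric_BB-CBh-hSpCas9 backbone. It carries a single guide RNA directed against the mouse IG-DMR, the intergenic germline-derived differentially methylated region of the imprinted Dlk1-Gtl2 locus. The guide spacer was inserted between the two BbsI sites of the backbone, which were destroyed in the process, placing it directly downstream of the human U6 RNA polymerase III promoter and upstream of the Streptococcus pyogenes gRNA scaffold, so that a complete chimeric guide is transcribed.

The second expression unit drives S. pyogenes Cas9 from the CBh promoter, annotated here as its component parts: a CMV enhancer, a chicken β-actin promoter and a hybrid CBA/MVM intron. The Cas9 coding sequence, which the annotation tool splits into contiguous N- and C-terminal portions, is followed by a nucleoplasmin bipartite nuclear localization signal and a bGH polyadenylation signal. A single AAV2 ITR remains downstream, a remnant of the backbone rather than a functional packaging arrangement. The plasmid is propagated in E. coli through a high-copy ColE1/pUC-type origin with ampicillin selection (β-lactamase), and it also contains an f1 phage origin. No mammalian selection marker or reporter is annotated.

According to the record, the plasmid is used to delete the IG-DMR in mouse embryonic stem cells. The "-2" in the name suggests it is one of a set of guides, since a deletion typically requires cuts flanking the region, but the record does not name a partner construct. The feature table derives from a partial NGS assembly that is slightly shorter than the stated backbone size.
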