Addgene plasmid #159932: pX330_gRNA_IG-DMR-2
Purpose: Specific gRNA against mouse IG-DMR cloned in the pX330 backbone (Addgene Number 42230). Deletion of IG-DMR in mouse ESC.
Depositing lab: Anton Wutz. Depositing organization: ETH Zurich (Swiss Federal Institute of Technology). Publication: Polyploidy of semi-cloned embryos generated from parthenogenetic haploid embryonic stem cells. Aizawa E, Dumeau CE, Freimann R, Di Minin G, Wutz A. PLoS One. 2020 Sep 10;15(9):e0233072. doi: 10.1371/journal.pone.0233072. eCollection 2020. PubMed 32911495.
Backbone
  Vector backbone: pX330-U6-Chimeric_BB-CBh-hSpCas9
  Backbone manufacturer: Addgene 42230
  Backbone size w/o insert (bp): 8506
  Vector type: Mammalian Expression, Mouse Targeting, CRISPR
Growth in bacteria
  Bacterial resistance: Ampicillin, 100 μg/mL
  Growth temperature: 37°C
  Growth strain: DH5alpha
  Copy number: High Copy
Gene/Insert
  Gene/Insert name: gRNA mouse IG-DMR (alt name: Gtl2-Dlk1 intergenic germline-derived differentially methylated region)
  gRNA/shRNA sequence: CTGCTTAGAGGTACTACGCT
  Species: M. musculus (mouse)
  GenBank ID: AC107681
  Promoter: U6, CBh
  Cloning method: Restriction Enzyme; 5′ cloning site BbsI (destroyed during cloning); 3′ cloning site BbsI (destroyed during cloning)
  Sequencing primers: 5′ GAGGGCCTATTTCCCATGATTCC; 3′ AAAAAAGCACCGACTCGGTGCC
Terms and licenses: Academic/Nonprofit Terms; Industry Terms: Not Available to Industry
How to cite: pX330_gRNA_IG-DMR-2 was a gift from Anton Wutz (Addgene plasmid # 159932 ; http://n2t.net/addgene:159932 ; RRID:Addgene_159932)
