>Addgene plasmid #159932 | pX330_gRNA_IG-DMR-2 | depositor partial sequence | sequence record 309474 | U6-Fwd primer was used for sequencing
CAGGCTGTTAGAGAGWTAATTGGAATTAATTTGACTGTAAACACAAAGATATTAGTACAAAATACGTGAC
GTAGAAAGTAATAATTTCTTGGGTAGTTTGCAGTTTTAAAATTATGTTTTAAAATGGACTATCATATGCT
TACCGTAACTTGAAAGTATTTCGATTTCTTGGCTTTATATATCTTGTGGAAAGGACGAAACACCCTGCTT
AGAGGTACTACGCTGTTTTAGAGCTAGAAATAGCAAGTTAAAATAAGGCTAGTCCGTTATCAACTTGAAA
AAGTGGCACCGAGTCGGTGCTTTTTTGTTTTAGAGCTAGAAATAGCAAGTTAAAATAAGGCTAGTCCGTT
TTTAGCGCGTGCGCCAATTCTGCAGACAAATGGCTCTAGAGGTACCCGTTACATAACTTACGGTAAATGG
CCCGCCTGGCTGACCGCCCAACGACCCCCGCCCATTGACGTCAATAGTAACGCCAATAGGGACTTTCCAT
TGACGTCAATGGGTGGAGTATTTACGGTAAACTGCCCACTTGGCAGTACATCAAGTGTATCATATGCCAA
GTACGCCCCCTATTGACGTCAATGACGGTAAATGGCCCGCCTGGCATTGTGCCCAGTACATGACCTTATG
GGACTTTCCTACTTGGCAGTACATCTACGTATTAGTCATCGCTATTACCATGGTCGAGGTGAGCCCCACG
TTCTGCTTCACTCTCCCCATCTCCCCCCCCTCCCCACCCCCAATTTTGTATTTATTTATTTTTTAATTAT
TTTGTGCAGCGATGGGGGCGGGGGGGGGGGGGGGGNCCGCGCGCCAGGCGGGGCGGGGCGGGGCGAGGGG
CGGGG
